>Addgene plasmid #71643 | pJK692 | depositor full sequence | sequence record 131664 | pJK692 sequence 4137 bps
TGGCGAATGGG
[124 nt withheld, positions 12-135]
C
[91 nt withheld, positions 137-227]
A
[49 nt withheld, positions 229-277]
CCTTTGACGTTGGAGTCCACGTTCTTT
[37 nt withheld, positions 305-341]
ACCCTATCTCGGTCTATTCTTTTGATTTATAAGGGATTTTGCCGATTTCGGCCTATTGGTTAAAAAATGA
GCTGATTTAACAAAAATTTAACGCGAATTTTAACAAAATATTAACGTTTACAATTTCAGGTGGCACTTTT
CGGGGAAATGTGCGCGGAACCCCTATTTGTTTATTTTTCTAAATACATTCAAATATGTATCCGCTCATGA
GACAATAACCCTGATAAATGCTTCAATAATATTGAAAAAGGAAGAGTATGAGTATTCAACATTTCCGTGT
CGCCCTTATTCCCTTTTTTGCGGCATTTTGCCTTCCTGTTTTTGCTCACCCAGAAACGCTGGTGAAAGTA
AAAGATGCTGAAGATCAGTTGGGTGCACGAGTGGGTTACATCGAACTGGATCTCAACAGCGGTAAGATCC
TTGAGAGTTTTCGCCCCGAAGAACGTTTTCCAATGATGAGCACTTTTAAAGTTCTGCTATGTGGCGCGGT
ATTATCCCGTATTGACGCCGGGCAAGAGCAACTCGGTCGCCGCATACACTATTCTCAGAATGACTTGGTT
GAGTACTCACCAGTCACAGAAAAGCATCTTACGGATGGCATGACAGTAAGAGAATTATGCAGTGCTGCCA
TAACCATGAGTGATAACACTGCGGCCAACTTACTTCTGACAACGATCGGAGGACCGAAGGAGCTAACCGC
TTTTTTGCACAACATGGGGGATCATGTAACTCGCCTTGATCGTTGGGAACCGGAGCTGAATGAAGCCATA
CCAAACGACGAGCGTGACACCACGATGCCTGCAGCAATGGCAACAACGTTGCGCAAACTATTAACTGGCG
AACTACTTACTCTAGCTTCCCGGCAACAATTAATAGACTGGATGGAGGCGGATAAAGTTGCAGGACCACT
TCTGCGCTCGGCCCTTCCGGCTGGCTGGTTTATTGCTGATAAATCTGGAGCCGGTGAGCGTGGGTCTCGC
GGTATCATTGCAGCACTGGGGCCAGATGGTAAGCCCTCCCGTATCGTAGTTATCTACACGACGGGGAGTC
AGGCAACTATGGATGAACGAAATAGACAGATCGCTGAGATAGGTGCCTCACTGATTAAGCATTGGTAACT
GTCAGACCAAGTTTACTCATATATACTTTAGATTGATTTAAAACTTCATTTTTAATTTAAAAGGATCTAG
GTGAAGATCCTTTTTGATAATCTCATGACCAAAATCCCTTAACGTGAGTTTTCGTTCCACTGAGCGTCAG
ACCCCGTAGAAAAGATCAAAGGATCTTCTTGAGATCCTTTTTTTCTGCGCGTAATCTGCTGCTTGCAAAC
AAAAAAACCACCGCTACCAGCGGTGGTTTGTTTGCCGGATCAAGAGCTACCAACTCTTTTTCCGAAGGTA
ACTGGCTTCAGCAGAGCGCAGATACCAAATACTGTCCTTCTAGTGTAGCCGTAGTTAGGCCACCACTTCA
AGAACTCTGTAGCACCGCCTACATACCTCGCTCTGCTAATCCTGTTACCAGTGGCTGCTGCCAGTGGCGA
TAAGTCGTGTCTTACCGGGTTGGACTCAAGACGATAGTTACCGGATAAGGCGCAGCGGTCGGGCTGAACG
GGGGGTTCGTGCACACAGCCCAGCTTGGAGCGAACGACCTACACCGAACTGAGATACCTACAGCGTGAGC
TATGAGAAAGCGCCACGCTTCCCGAAGGGAGAAAGGCGGACAGGTATCCGGTAAGCGGCAGGGTCGGAAC
AGGAGAGCGCACGAGGGAGCTTCCAGGGGGAAACGCCTGGTATCTTTATAGTCCTGTCGGGTTTCGCCAC
CTCTGACTTGAGCGTCGATTTTTGTGATGCTCGTCAGGGGGGCGGAGCCTATGGAAAAACGCCAGCAACG
CGGCCTTTTTACGGTTCCTGGCCTTTTGCTGGCCTTTTGCTCACATGTTCTTTCCTGCGTTATCCCCTGA
TTCTGTGGATAACCGTATTACCGCCTTTGAGTGAGCTGATACCGCTCGCCGCAGCCGAACGACCGAGCGC
AGCGAGTCAGTGAGCGAGGAAGCGGAAGAGCGCCTGATGCGGTATTTTCTCCTTACGCATCTGTGCGGTA
TTTCACACCGCATATATGGTGCACTCTCAGTACAATCTGCTCTGATGCCGCATAGTTAAGCCAGTATACA
CTCCGCTATCGCTACGTGACTGGGTCATGGCTGCGCCCCGACACCCGCCAACACCCGCTGACGCGCCCTG
ACGGGCTTGTCTGCTCCCGGCATCCGCTTACAGACAAGCTGTGACCGTCTCCGGGAGCTGCATGTGTCAG
AGGTTTTCACCGTCATCACCGAAACGCGCGAGGCAGCTGCGGTAAAGCTCATCAGCGTGGTCGTGAAGCG
ATTCACAGATGTCTGCCTGTTCATCCGCGTCCAGCTCGTTGAGTTTCTCCAGAAGCGTTAATGTCTGGCT
TCTGATAAAGCGGGCCATGTTAAGGGCGGTTTTTTCCTGTTTGGTCACTGATGCCTCCGTGTAAGGGGGA
TTTCTGTTCATGGGGGTAATGATACCGATGAAACGAGAGAGGATGCTCACGATACGGGTTACTGATGATG
AACATGCCCGGTTACTGGAACGTTGTGAGGGTAAACAACTGGCGGTATGGATGCGGCGGGACCAGAGAAA
AATCACTCAGGGTCAATGCCAGCGCTTCGTTAATACAGATGTAGGTGTTCCACAGGGTAGCCAGCAGCAT
CCTGCGATGCAGATCCGGAACATAATGGTGCAGGGCGCTGACTTCCGCGTTTCCAGACTTTACGAAACAC
GGAAACCGAAGACCATTCATGTTGTTGCTCAGGTCGCAGACGTTTTGCAGCAGCAGTCGCTTCACGTTCG
CTCGCGTATCGGTGATTCATTCTGCTAACCAGTAAGGCAACCCCGCCAGCCTAGCCGGGTCCTCAACGAC
AGGAGCACGATCATGCGCACCCGTGGCCAGGACCCAACGCTGCCCGAGATCTCGATCCCGCGAAATTAAT
ACGACTCACTATAGGGAGACCACAACGGTTTCCCTCTAGAAATAATTTTGTTTAACTTTAAGAAGGAGAT
ATACATATGCGTCCGCTGGTGATTATCCTTATGGGATCCAGTTCAGATATGGGTTGGGCCGAGAAAATTG
CTAGCGAATTGAAAACTTTTGGTATTGAGTATGCCATTCGCATCGGTACCGCGCATAAAACAGCGGAGCA
TGTAGTGTCTATGCTGAAAGAATATGAAGCTTTGGACCGTCCTAAACTGTACATCACGATCGCTGGGCGT
AGTAACGCTTTATCAGGCTTTGTTGATGGCTTCGTCAAAGGTGCAACCATTGCCTGCCCACCGCCAAGCG
ATAGCTTCGCCGGCGCCGACATTTATTCTTCGTTACGGATGCCGAGCGGGATTAGTCCGGCACTGGTTCT
TGAACCGAAAAATGCGGCACTCCTGGCGGCTCGTATTTTTTCACTGTACGATAAAGAAATCGCAGATTCG
GTCAAATCCTATATGGAATCCAATGCGCAGAAAATTATCGAAGACGATTCGAAACTGAAACGCTGAATTC
AGCGTTTCAGTTTCTTGTCGACGGAGCTCGAATTCGAGCTCCGTCGACAAGCTTGCGGCCGCACTCGAGC
ACCACCACCACCACCACTGAGATCCGGCTGCTAACAAAGCCCGAAAGGAAGCTGAGTTGGCTGCTGCCAC
CGCTGAGCAATAACTAGCATAACCCCTTGGGGCCTCTAAACGGGTCTTGAGGGGTTTTTTGCTGAAAGGA
GGAACTATATCCGGAT
Features (pLannotate 1.2.2; 13 found; start..end, strand, type, name):
     12..467     +  rep_origin     f1 ori (sequence partly withheld): f1 bacteriophage origin of replication; arrow indicates direction of (+) strand synthesis
    494..598     +  promoter       AmpR promoter: bla
    599..1459    +  CDS            AmpR: β-lactamase; bla; confers resistance to ampicillin, carbenicillin, and related antibiotics
   1630..2218    +  rep_origin     ori: high-copy-number ColE1/pMB1/pBR322/pUC origin of replication
   2404..2546    -  misc_feature   bom: basis of mobility region from pBR322
   2648..2839    -  CDS            rop: Rop protein, which maintains plasmids at low copy number; rop
   2856..3236    +  CDS            YPB1_ECOLX: Protein predicted: Swiss-Prot protein existence level 4. From Escherichia coli.
   3348..3366    +  promoter       T7 promoter: promoter for bacteriophage T7 RNA polymerase
   3398..3420    +  RBS            RBS: efficient ribosome binding site from bacteriophage T7 gene 10 (Olins and Rangwala, 1989)
   3428..3904    +  CDS            purE: PURE_TREDE - Experimental evidence at protein level: Swiss-Prot protein existence level 1. Catalyzes the reversible conversion of 5-aminoimidazole ribonucleotide (AIR) and CO(2) to 4-carboxy-5-aminoimidazole ribonucleotide (CAIR). Does not accept N5-carboxyaminoimidazole ribonucleotide (N5-CAIR) as a substrate. From Treponema denticola (strain ATCC 35405 / DSM 14222 / CIP 103919 / JCM 8153 / KCTC 15104).
   3981..3998    +  CDS            9xHis (fragment): 9xHis affinity tag
   4008..4057    +  CDS            SET1 (fragment): solubility-enhancement tag derived from T7 phage gene 10B
   4065..4112    +  terminator     T7 terminator: transcription terminator for bacteriophage T7 RNA polymerase
