[The description below was written by a language model from this plasmid's Addgene catalogue record and pLannotate feature annotations shown in this document.]
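Description:
pJK692 is a bacterial expression plasmid built on the pET23a backbone for producing a double-mutant form of the Treponema denticola class II PurE enzyme, 5-aminoimidazole ribonucleotide (AIR) carboxylase, in E. coli. The 4,137 bp plasmid replicates from a ColE1/pMB1-type origin and is selected with ampicillin through the β-lactamase gene under its native bla promoter. The annotation also picks up an f1 phage origin, the pBR322 bom region and a rop coding sequence. The catalogue entry nonetheless lists the plasmid as high copy.

The purE coding sequence (TDE0687) was inserted between the NdeI and EcoRI sites, both retained, so that it sits downstream of the T7 promoter and the efficient T7 gene 10 ribosome binding site and upstream of the T7 terminator. Expression therefore depends on a host that supplies T7 RNA polymerase. The insert carries two substitutions, histidine-17 to tryptophan and serine-38 to threonine. A vector-derived His-tag fragment is annotated some distance downstream of the purE reading frame, along with a short match to a T7 gene 10B-derived tag. The record does not state whether the His sequence is fused to the protein, and the gap between the features suggests the enzyme may be made untagged.

The depositor notes that the corresponding database entry is misannotated as an N5-carboxyaminoimidazole ribonucleotide mutase. Functional studies show the active protein lacks that activity and instead reversibly converts AIR and CO2 to carboxy-AIR, as expected for a class II PurE. The plasmid serves to produce the recombinant mutant enzyme, though the record does not state the specific purpose of the two substitutions.
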