Addgene plasmid #71643: pJK692
Purpose: Produces Treponema denticola 5-aminoimidazole ribonucleotide carboxylase, His17>Trp/Ser38>Thr mutant (TdPurE2-H17W,S38T)
Depositing lab: T. J. Kappock. Depositing organization: Purdue University.
Backbone
  Vector backbone: pET23a
  Backbone size w/o insert (bp): 3666
  Total vector size (bp): 4137
  Vector type: Bacterial Expression
Growth in bacteria
  Bacterial resistance: Ampicillin, 100 μg/mL
  Growth temperature: 37°C
  Growth strain: DH5alpha
  Copy number: High Copy
Gene/Insert
  Gene/Insert name: phosphoribosylaminoimidazole carboxylase (alt names: purE; TDE0687; aminoimidazole ribonucleotide carboxylase)
  Species: Treponema denticola
  Mutation: changes histidine-17 to tryptophan, serine-38 to threonine
  GenBank ID: NP_971299.1
  Promoter: T7
  Cloning method: Restriction Enzyme; 5′ cloning site NdeI (not destroyed); 3′ cloning site EcoRI (not destroyed)
  Sequencing primers: 5′ T7 promoter; 3′ T7 terminator
Terms and licenses: Academic/Nonprofit Terms; Industry Terms: Not Available to Industry
Depositor comments: This protein is based on the one referenced in NCBI WP_002681904.1, which is incorrectly annotated as a N5-carboxyaminoimidazole ribonucleotide mutase. Functional expression studies show that the active form does not possess this activity and it instead has the characteristic reactivity of a class II PurE or 5-aminoimidazole ribonucleotide (AIR) carboxylase
How to cite: pJK692 was a gift from T. J. Kappock (Addgene plasmid # 71643 ; http://n2t.net/addgene:71643 ; RRID:Addgene_71643)
