>Addgene plasmid #71643 | pJK692 | addgene partial sequence | sequence record 138565 | T7 5'-TAATACGACTCACTATAGGG-3'
TTTTGTTTAACTTTAAGAAGGAGATATACATATGCGTCCGCTGGTGATTATCCTTATGGGATCCAGTTCA
GATATGGGTTGGGCCGAGAAAATTGCTAGCGAATTGAAAACTTTTGGTATTGAGTATGCCATTCGCATCG
GTACCGCGCATAAAACAGCGGAGCATGTAGTGTCTATGCTGAAAGAATATGAAGCTTTGGACCGTCCTAA
ACTGTACATCACGATCGCTGGGCGTAGTAACGCTTTATCAGGCTTTGTTGATGGCTTCGTCAAAGGTGCA
ACCATTGCCTGCCCACCGCCAAGCGATAGCTTCGCCGGCGCCGACATTTATTCTTCGTTACGGATGCCGA
GCGGGATTAGTCCGGCACTGGTTCTTGAACCGAAAAATGCGGCACTCCTGGCGGCTCGTATTTTTTCACT
GTACGATAAAGAAATCGCAGATTCGGTCAAATCCTATATGGAATCCAATGCGCAGAAAATTATCGAAGAC
GATTCGAAACTGAAACGCTGAATTCAGCGTTTCAGTTTCTTGTCGACGGAG
